Addgene plasmid #18811: Chx10 (164bp crit)+SV40p-tdTomato-IRES-AP
Depositing lab: Connie Cepko. Depositing organization: Harvard Medical School. Publication: A core paired-type and POU homeodomain-containing transcription factor program drives retinal bipolar cell gene expression. Kim DS, Matsuda T, Cepko CL. J Neurosci. 2008 Jul 30. 28(31):7748-64. 10.1523/JNEUROSCI.0397-08.2008 PubMed 18667607.
Backbone
  Vector backbone: pCAGEN
  Vector type: Mammalian Expression
Growth in bacteria
  Bacterial resistance: Ampicillin, 100 μg/mL
  Growth temperature: 37°C
  Growth strain: DH5alpha
  Copy number: High Copy
Gene/Insert
  Gene/Insert name: Chx10 (164bp crit)+SV40p-tdTomato-IRES-AP
  Cloning method: Restriction Enzyme
  Sequencing primers: 5′ n/a
Terms and licenses: Academic/Nonprofit Terms; Industry Terms: Not Available to Industry
Depositor comments: also known as 7263415_gtia_2, Kim, D.S., Matsuda, T., and Cepko, C.L. (2008) A core paired-type and POU homeodomain-containing transcription factor program drives retinal bipolar cell gene expression. J. Neurosci. In press.
How to cite: Chx10 (164bp crit)+SV40p-tdTomato-IRES-AP was a gift from Connie Cepko (Addgene plasmid # 18811 ; http://n2t.net/addgene:18811 ; RRID:Addgene_18811)
