[The description below was written by a language model from this plasmid's Addgene catalogue record.]
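Description:
Chx10 (164bp crit)+SV40p-tdTomato-IRES-AP is a mammalian expression reporter plasmid built on the pCAGEN backbone. It is maintained in E. coli as a high-copy plasmid under ampicillin selection. No feature table accompanies the record, so the origin of replication, polyadenylation signal and exact element boundaries are not documented, and it is not stated how much of the original pCAGEN promoter region remains.

As the name indicates, the insert pairs a 164 bp "critical" fragment associated with Chx10, a homeodomain transcription factor gene, with an SV40 promoter, presumably serving as the basal promoter. Together they drive a bicistronic reporter cassette. The first cistron encodes tdTomato, a bright red tandem-dimer fluorescent protein. An internal ribosome entry site (IRES) then allows cap-independent translation of a second reporter, AP, most likely alkaline phosphatase, from the same transcript. This arrangement gives two readouts of the same regulatory activity: direct fluorescence in live or fixed cells, and a sensitive enzymatic histochemical stain.

The design is that of an enhancer-reporter construct, in which reporter expression depends on whether the short Chx10 element can activate the promoter in a given cell type. The associated publication concerns a paired-type and POU homeodomain transcription factor program controlling gene expression in retinal bipolar cells. This suggests the plasmid was used to test the cell-type specificity of this minimal Chx10 regulatory fragment in the retina, although the record does not state the species of origin of the fragment or the delivery method.
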