>Addgene plasmid #18811 | Chx10 (164bp crit)+SV40p-tdTomato-IRES-AP | addgene partial sequence | sequence record 24698 | DK060425_1 5'-TCCTTAAACCTGTCTTGTAA-3'
GCAGGGNGACATTCGAGAGAGCACTGGCTGGGGCTGCTTGCCCGCTAATCCCAGCTGCCATTAAAATATT
AAAGATAAATCTAATCGTCTCTTTATCCAAAATAAGCGACTTTTGTGTGGGGAGAAAACGTCTAACCCCT
TAGGAGGAGAATTAGTTCTAATGCATCAAATGGAATTGCTCGAGATCTGCGATCTGCATCTCAATTAGTC
AGCAACCATAGTCCCGCCCCTAACTCCGCCCATCCCGCCCCTAACTCCGCCCAGTTCCGCCCATTCTCCG
CCCCATCGCTGACTAATTTTTTTTATTTATGCAGAGGCCGAGGCCGCCTCGGCCTCTGAGCTATTCCAGA
AGTAGTGAGGAGGCTTTTTTGGAGGCCTAGGCTTTTGCAAAAAGCTTGGTACCGCGGGCCCGGGATCCAC
CGGGATCCCGCCACCATGGTGAGCAAGGGCGAGGAGGTCATCAAAGAGTTCATGCGCTTCAAGGTGCGCA
TGGAGGGCTCCATGAACGGCCACGAGTTCGAGATCGAGGGCGAGGGCGAGGGCCGCCCCTACNAGGGCAC
CCANACCGCCAAGCTGAAGGTGACCAAGGGCGGCCCCCTGCCCTTCGCCTGGGACATCCTGTCCCCCCAG
TTCATGTACGGCTCCNAGGCGTACGTGAAGCACCCCGCCGACATCCCCGATTACAANAAGCTGTCCTTCC
CCGAGGCTNNNGTGGGACGCGTGATGACTTNGAGGACGGCGGTCTGGTGACGTGACCCAGGATCTCNGNG
ACCGCCCNNNNNNNNNNNNNAAAANNNNNNNCNNTNCCCCNNANCCNNNNNAAAAAANNGGNTGGN
